Addgene plasmid #147996: pAc5.1B-lambdaN-HA-DmNot1-G1562E-dsRNAres_X
Purpose: Insect Expression of DmNot1-G1562E-dsRNAres
Depositing lab: Elisa Izaurralde. Depositing organization: Max Planck Institute for Developmental Biology. Publication: A DDX6-CNOT1 complex and W-binding pockets in CNOT9 reveal direct links between miRNA target recognition and silencing. Chen Y, Boland A, Kuzuoglu-Ozturk D, Bawankar P, Loh B, Chang CT, Weichenrieder O, Izaurralde E. Mol Cell. 2014 Jun 5;54(5):737-50. doi: 10.1016/j.molcel.2014.03.034. Epub 2014 Apr 24. PubMed 24768540.
Backbone
  Vector backbone: Unknown
  Vector type: Insect Expression
Growth in bacteria
  Bacterial resistance: Ampicillin, 100 μg/mL
  Growth temperature: 37°C
  Growth strain: DH5alpha
  Copy number: Low Copy
Gene/Insert
  Gene/Insert name: DmNot1-G1562E-dsRNAres
  Species: D. melanogaster (fly)
  Mutation: 10 silent mutations and two non silent N605S, K759M compared to the sequence given by NCBI: NM_001103772.2.
  Entrez Gene: Not1 (a.k.a. Dmel_CG34407, CG1874, CG1884, CG34407, Dmel\CG34407, Dmel_CG1874, Dmel_CG1884, NOT, NOT1, anon-EST:Liang-1.29, anon-WO0118547.221, clone 1.29, not1)
  Cloning method: Unknown
Terms and licenses: Academic/Nonprofit Terms; Industry Terms: Not Available to Industry
Depositor comments: Plasmids from this collection were made available to the research community and donated after the lab closed. Please note that the sequence provided by the depositing laboratory may be theoretical/predicted or based on Sanger sequencing results. There may be discrepancies between sequencing results obtained by Addgene and the depositor sequence. If an Addgene verified sequence is not available, please contact before placing your order to request that our lab fully sequence the plasmid.
How to cite: pAc5.1B-lambdaN-HA-DmNot1-G1562E-dsRNAres_X was a gift from Elisa Izaurralde (Addgene plasmid # 147996 ; http://n2t.net/addgene:147996 ; RRID:Addgene_147996)
