[The description below was written by a language model from this plasmid's Addgene catalogue record and pLannotate feature annotations shown in this document.]
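Description:
pAc5.1B-lambdaN-HA-DmNot1-G1562E-dsRNAres_X is an insect-cell expression plasmid of about 13 kb. Its name points to a pAc5.1B-type vector, although the catalogue lists the backbone as unknown. It is propagated in E. coli through a ColE1/pUC-family origin and selected with ampicillin via the β-lactamase gene and its bla promoter. The repository records it as low copy despite the origin annotation. The short tetracycline-resistance and SV40 large T fragments in the feature table look like non-functional backbone remnants.

Expression is driven by the constitutive Drosophila melanogaster actin 5C (Ac5) promoter and terminated by an SV40 polyadenylation signal. Just downstream of the promoter lie a short fragment of the bacteriophage lambda N protein and an HA epitope. An unannotated stretch of roughly 7.5 kb follows, which corresponds in position to the Drosophila Not1 coding sequence, the scaffold subunit of the CCR4-NOT deadenylase complex. A vector-derived V5 tag lies after this region, but the record does not say whether it is translated in frame with the insert.

The lambda N peptide binds BoxB RNA hairpins, so the fusion can be tethered to BoxB-containing reporter mRNAs, and the HA tag allows detection or immunoprecipitation. The insert carries the G1562E substitution. The "dsRNAres" label indicates that the coding sequence has been altered to resist dsRNA-mediated knockdown, which would allow complementation after depletion of endogenous Not1. The record also lists ten silent changes and two non-silent ones (N605S, K759M) relative to the reference transcript. The associated publication concerns DDX6–CNOT1 interactions in miRNA-mediated silencing, but the record does not state the specific effect of G1562E.
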