Features (pLannotate 1.2.2; 10 found; start..end, strand, type, name):
     56..2568    +  promoter       Ac5 promoter: Drosophila melanogaster actin 5C promoter
   2588..2653    +  CDS            N (fragment): REGN_LAMBD - Experimental evidence at protein level: Swiss-Prot protein existence level 1. Plays a role as a transcriptional antitermination factor that allows the virus to initiate its lytic phase. Activates expression of the delayed viral early genes by modifying host RNA polymerase (RNAP) into a form that is resistant to termination signals. This antitermination function requires the host NusA protein which serves to stabilize the interaction between antitermination protein N and host RNA polymerase. From Escherichia phage lambda (Bacteriophage lambda).
   2678..2704    +  CDS            3xHA (fragment): three tandem HA epitope tags
  10263..10304   +  CDS            V5 tag: epitope tag from simian virus 5
  10404..10538   -  polyA_signal   SV40 poly(A) signal: SV40 polyadenylation signal
  10561..10645   -  CDS            large T antigen (fragment): large T antigen from SV40 (simian virus 40)
  10646..11116   +  CDS            TcR (fragment): tetracycline efflux protein; tet; confers resistance to tetracycline
  11160..11748   -  rep_origin     ori: high-copy-number ColE1/pMB1/pBR322/pUC origin of replication
  11919..12779   -  CDS            AmpR: β-lactamase; bla; confers resistance to ampicillin, carbenicillin, and related antibiotics
  12780..12884   -  promoter       AmpR promoter: bla
>Addgene plasmid #147996 | pAc5.1B-lambdaN-HA-DmNot1-G1562E-dsRNAres_X | depositor full sequence | sequence record 290443 | Full Sequence
CTTCAAGGAATTAATTCTATATTCTAAAAACACAAATGATACTTCTAAAAAAAATCATGAATGGCATCAA
CTCTGAATCAAATCTTTGCAGATGCACCTACTTCTCATTTCCACTGTCACATCATTTTTCCAGATCTCGC
TGCCTGTTATGTGGCCCACAAACCAAGACACGTTTTATGGCCATTAAAGCTGGCTGATCGTCGCCAAACA
CCAAATACATATCAATATGTACATTCGAGAAAGAAGCGATCAAAGAAGCGTCTTCGGGCGAGTAGGAGAA
TGCGGAGGAGAAGGAGAACGAGCTGATCTAGTATCTCTCCACAATCCAATGCCAACTGACCAACTGGCCA
TATTCGGAGCAATTTGAAGCCAATTTCCATCGCCTGGCGATCGCTCCATTCTTGGCTATATGTTTTTCAC
CGTTCCCGGGGCCATTTTCAAAGACTCGTCGGTAAGATAAGATTGTGTCACTCGCTGTCTCTCTTCATTT
GTCGAAGAATGCTGAGGAATTTCGCGATGACGTCGGCGAGTATTTTGAAGAATGAGAATAATTTGTATTT
ATACGAAAATCAGTTAGTGGAATTTTCTACAAAAACATGTTATCTATAGATAATTTTGTTGCAAAATATG
TTGACTATGACAAAGATTGTATGTATATACCTTTAATGTATTCTCATTTTCTTATGTATTTATAATGGCA
ATGATGATACTGATGATATTTTAAGATGATGCCAGACCACAGGCTGATTTCTGCGTCTTTTGCCGAACGC
AGTGCATGTGCGGTTGTTGTTTTTTGGAATAGTTTCAATTTTCGGACTGTCCGCTTTGATTTCAGTTTCT
TGGCTTATTCAAAAAGCAAAGTAAAGCCAAAAAAGCGAGATGGCAATACCAAATGCGGCAAAACGGTAGT
GGAAGGAAAGGGGTGCGGGGCAGCGGAAGGAAGGGTGGGGCGGGGCGTGGCGGGGTCTGTGGCTGGGCGC
GACGTCACCGACGTTGGAGCCACTCCTTTGACCATGTGTGCGTGTGTGTATTATTCGTGTCTCGCCACTC
GCCGGTTGTTTTTTTCTTTTTATCTCGCTCTCTCTAGCGCCATCTCGTACGCATGCTCAACGCACCGCAT
GTTGCCGTGTCCTTTATGCGTCATTTTGGCTCGAAATAGGCAATTATTTAAACAAAGATTAGTCAACGAA
AACGCTAAAATAAATAAGTCTACAATATGGTTACTTATTGCCATGTGTGTGCAGCCAACGATAGCAACAA
AAGCAACAACACAGTGGCTTTCCCTCTTTCACTTTTTGTTTGCAAGCGCGTGCGAGCAAGACGGCACGAC
CGGCAAACGCAATTACGCTGACAAAGAGCAGACGAAGTTTTGGCCGAAAAACATCAAGGCGCCTGATACG
AATGCATTTGCAATAACAATTGCGATATTTAATATTGTTTATGAAGCTGTTTGACTTCAAAACACACAAA
AAAAAAAATAAAACAAATTATTTGAAAGAGAATTAGGAATCGGACAGCTTATCGTTACGGGCTAACAGCA
CACCGAGACGAAATAGCTTACCTGACGTCACAGCCTCTGGAAGAACTGCCGCCAAGCAGAGAGAGAGAGA
AAAAGAGGGAGAGCAGCTTAGACCGCATGTGCTTGTGTGTGAGGCGTCTCTCTCTTCGTCTCCTGTTTGC
GCAAACGCATAGACTGCACTGAGAAAATCGATTACCTATTTTTTATGAATGAATATTTGCACTATTACTA
TTCAAAACTATTAAGATAGCAATCACATTCAATAGCCAAATACTATACCACCTGAGCGATGCAACGAAAT
GATCAATTTGAGCAAAAATGCTGCATATTTAGGACGGCATCATTATAGAAATGCTTCTTGCTGTGTACTT
TTCTCTCGTCTGGCAGCTGTTTCGCCGTTATTGTTAAAACCGGCTTAAGTTAGGTGTGTTTTCTACGACT
AGTGATGCCCCTACTAGAAGATGTGTGTTGCACAAATGTCCCTGAATAACCAATTTGAAGTGCAGATAGC
AGTAAACGTAAGCTAATATGAATATTATTTAACTGTAATGTTTTAATATCGCTGGACATTACTAATAAAC
CCACTATAAACACATGTACATATGTATGTTTTGGCATACAATGAGTAGTTGGGGAAAAAATGTGTAAAAG
CACCGTGACCATCACAGCATAAAGATAACCAGCTGAAGTATCGAATATGAGTAACCCCCAAATTGAATCA
CATGCCGCAACTGATAGGACCCATGGAAGTACACTCTTCATGGCGATATACAAGACACACACAAGCACGA
ACACCCAGTTGCGGAGGAAATTCTCCGTAAATGAAAACCCAATCGGCGAACAATTCATACCCATATATGG
TAAAAGTTTTGAACGCGACTTGAGAGCGGAGAGCATTGCGGCTGATAAGGTTTTAGCGCTAAGCGGGCTT
TATAAAACGGGCTGCGGGACCAGTTTTCATATCACTACCGTTTGAGTTCTTGTGCTGTGTGGATACTCCT
CCCGACACAAAGCCGCTCCATCAGCCAGCAGTCGTCTAATCCAGAGACCCCGGATCGGGGTACCAACATG
GACGCACAAACACGACGACGTGAGCGTCGCGCTGAGAAACAAGCTCAATGGAAAGCTGCAAACGGTGGAT
CTCCTCCACATATGGCTTACCCATACGATGTTCCAGATTACGCTCCTCCAAGCTTAATTAAGATGAACGT
AGAGAGCCAACTGAAGACACCGCCAACGCACATTCGAAATCTGGTCAAGCACGTGAACAAGCGAAATTTT
AATGAGAGCAGCGAGCAAATAAATCAGTTCGTTAAAGAGCACGGCCTGGAAGCGGATCGCAGCAGCCTGC
GCCACCTGTTCTCCGTGATCAACTTCAGCGATCTCGTGCCATCAGTTACGGTCCAGCTGCAGGCGAAGCT
CCTGGGCATCCAGTTGGAGCGTCAGCTTCACAGTTCATCGTTTGTGTCCAACATCTGCTACGCTTTTGAC
CAGTTCTTCGCCAGCAACCAGAAGTCCCTGAAGCCTGTTGCGGTAGCGGATCTCGTTGGCCAGGTCGCCC
GACTGACCGGCATCAACAAGGTTTGTGAGTGCGTCTTTGCCTTGGCCTTGACCCACTCCTCGTACACAGA
ACTCAAACATTCTGCCAGGAACAACCTAAAAGGTAGCCTCAGCGAACTTATAGACTCTTACTTGGGTAAT
AAAGGCACCGGCCCAGCCGACAGCGGTCTCCGGGAGATCTCCTTCGATCTACTGCAGTATTTGCTGTGCT
GCCTTAGCGAGTACGTACAACCGCAGGTGGAAGCACAGTTTTTGATCAAGCTTCGTGAGGAGTTTCCGCG
CCAGGCGGTACCGCTGGTTCTAGCGCCGTTCCTTTACGGCTCGACGACGGCGACGATTGCGGGAGCAGGT
GCCAGCGAAACGGATGCGGAGGCCGAAGCGACGACTAATAGCAACAGCTCCAGTTTCGAAGCAGATGCTT
TGAACGAGGTGGGAATCGAGGATATTTATGACCATTTAAGCGAGATAATATTCACCAACCAGGGCAAAAA
TAATATTATGGACACATCTTGGATTAATCTAATCCTTGAAATCGGTTATGAATTTACATCGAGCGTTGAA
GAGTGTAAGAATCATTTGTGTTCCCGCGAGCGAGAACGCGCTGAGCTCCAGTCCAAAGATGTCGCCAAGA
TCGTGGGTCTTATGTGCCGACGGCACTCCTCCCTGCTCGATTGTAATGTGAATCTACCGACGCCGGCGAA
CTTCTGGCCTGGTCAGGGACAGGGCGGTGGCAGCAACAGCAGTGGCTCTTCGCAGACACAAATCACTCCG
CAGCAACAGAACCCGGGCAGCAGTAACAACAACGATGGCAGCGATGGCAATTCGTCCAGTGATAAGAAGG
ACAAGAAGGAGACGACGGAGGCCACGCAAACTTGGAAGCCAGATGTCTTTGTGCAGGCGCTCAAGGAGGT
GGTGCCTCAGCTCAACTGGAAGGACGTGTGCATGGAACTTGATCATCCCGAGTTCGTGCTGAAGGATCGC
ATCGGTTTGGAGCTTTTGCTCACCATCCTTCGGCTGGCCACTGGCTCTAACATATTTCCACATCCAGAAT
GCATTTACCGTCACTGGGCAAACACGGAAGGTCAGCTGTCGCTTATCGCGACAATGCTGAAGAACCCGGA
TCTCTTTTCCTTCGCCGACTTTGTATTTAGCCAGCCAGCGTTGGATGTGCTTAAGACAGCTCCGGATGCG
GACAATAAGGAGATCTCGTCCTGGAAGTCGCTTCACCTGGTGGAGGTGCTGCTCTCCATTGCGGACAAGG
GATACTATACGCAGGTCCATGAGCTATTCAAGTTCCCAGCGCAGAACTGTCCCGATGTGCTATTTTTGGC
CTTATTGAACACAAGTCCGCCTATGACGCCACTGCGTCAGGATCTGTTTAACCAACTGATACCAACGTTC
CTTGGCAACCATCCCAACTCGAACGTGATCTTGGCCAGCGCCTGGAGCTCGAACAGCTTCCAACTTCGTT
CCAATATCATGAATGCTATGTCCGAGTGGTATCTCCGAGGCAATGAGTTCGATCAGGTGAAACTGTCGCG
CATCCTGGATCTTGCCCAGGATTTAAAAGCGCTATCAGCGCTGCTCAACGCCCGTTCATTTTTATTCATT
ATCGACCTGGCTTGCCTTGCCTCTCGGCGCGAGTACCTGAAGCTGGAAAAGTGGCTTACCGATAAAATTC
GCGAACATGGAGAGCCTTTTATGCAGGCTATAATCAAGGTTCTGCACCGCCGCTGCCCGCAGGTTATCAA
CGCCAAAGTGCCAGAGGATCAGCTGCCTCCCAAGCAGGCGCAGCTTTTGCCCGAGACAGTTACAACCATG
ATCAACTGTCTGCAAACGTGCATCAATAACTGCATGCAGCCGGAGATGGTCGAAGTCATCATGCAAATGA
CCGCGAACGTGGCGATTATGGCTAACATGGCGCGTGCCCAACAGCAGCAGCAGCCAGGATTGGTTCCGCC
GCCTCCACCAACAATTCTGCGCGGCCATCGTGGTATGGATCTGCCTGGAGGCATAGTCCCTCCGCCACCG
CAGCAACCGTTCTCCGGAAACCTCAACGCGCAGATGTTTGGACCAGGAATGGATCCGCTAACGAATATGT
CCAACAACTTAGCCGGCCTCAACCTCAGCGGCCCGAACGGAGCATTTAATTTTGGAAACATGCTAACTTC
TCCATCGCGTCTGATGACTCCGGGAGCCAATCCCTATCCGCTGAACCTCATGCAGATGCCGCAGGCTCCG
CCACCACCCAACGTAGGAAACCTAGGCCGCATGCTGCCAGGGGGTCCACAACAGCAGACTCCAACGCCGA
CTCCAACGGCCCCCAATCCAAACAACCCTGTGATGGCCGATCTCCAGATACCTGTGTCAAAGGAAGTTGA
AGACGAGGTCAACTCATACTTTCAGCGCATCTACAACCACCAGCCGAATCCAACGCTGTCCATCGATGAA
GTGCTGGACATTTTGCAAAGATTTAAAGAGTCAAGTAACCGGCGCGAGCAGGAAGTCTTTTTGTGCATGC
TGCGCAATCTGTTCGAGGAATATCGCTTTTTCTGTCAATACCCAGAGAAAGAGCTACAGATTACTGCGCA
GCTATTTGGTGGCATTATTGATCGTAACCTGGTGCCCACTTTTGTTGCACTGGGCCTTTCTCTGCGCTGT
GTCTTGGATGCCCTCCGCAAGCCCGATGGATCTAAGCTTTACTATTTCGGTGTGACGGCACTGGACAGAT
TCAGAACTCGATTGCACACCTACAACAAATACTGCGAGCATATCCGCTCCATTCCTCACTTCTCTGACTT
CCCGCCGCACCTTATTCAGTATGTGGAATACGGAATGCACGGCCAGGAGCCGCCGCCGCAGAAGTTGATT
GGACTCAGCAATACGATTCCTTCGGCGATATCTAGCGGACCAGGAACGGAACCAATTTACAGGAATAGCT
CCATGTTAGGTAATATGCCCGCTGCCACCCCGGGATCGGGACCGAAATCAAACGCTGCTGTATCGCATGC
CACGAGAATGAAGTCCATCGCCAATGCCACCAATATCGACACACTTTTGGTGGCCAACCAGGAAGAGAAA
GTGACTGTGCCACCAGAGCCTGTGCAGGACAAAACTGCCTTTATTTTCAACAACTTGAGCCAGCTGAACA
TACCGCAGAAGTGCGATGAGATAAAGGAGATTATGACCAAGGAGTATTGGCCGTGGCTAGCGCAATATCT
GGTCCTCAAACGCGCATCAATGGAGTTCAACTTCCACACACTATATTACAACTTTTTGGATGCCCTTAAA
AACGGCGAGATCAACCGATTCGTAACCAAAGAGACCCTACGCAACATCAAGGTACTCTTGCGCTCCGATA
AGGGAGTTATTAATTTCTCCGATCGAAGTCTGTTGAAGAACCTCGGACACTGGTTGGGCATGATGACCTT
AGGTCGCAATCGCCCCATCCTGCAGTTGGATCTGGATCTTAAATCCCTTTTGGCTGAGGCTTACCACAAG
GGCCAGCAGGAACTGCTTTTTGTGGTTCCTTTCGTAGCCAAGATCCTTGAGTCATCCGCCAAGTCTCGCA
TCTTCCGATCGCCCAATCCATGGACAATGGGTATCATGTACGTGCTTGCTGAGCTTCACCAGGAGCCAGA
CCTTAAGCTGAACCTGAAGTTTGAAATCGAAGTACTCTGCAAAACACTTAATCTGGAGTTGGCCAAGTTG
CGACAAGTGATCTACCTGAAGGATCCCAATCGAACTCACCGGATTGAAGAGCAGATGTCGCAACCAAAAC
CGAAACAACTTGAGCCAGTGGCTTCTGCGCCAGCTCTACCGCGTGAACAGCAATCCCCGGCACAACCTCC
GCCACCACCACAACAGCAGCAACCACCGCAGCAGCAGGTACCTCCACCGCCATCCTCTGCGGACGTGGAC
GCCCAAAATGCGGCCGCTATGATGATGGCAGCGGGCGGAGCTAATAGTACTCCTGGATCGGTATCTTCGC
CCAATCTACCCACCGATTCCAGCCAGGTGGCACTACCGCCACCAGAGCCGCGCTATTCATACGTGGACGT
AAACGTGAGCAACTTCCAGCTTATTGGTCAGCAGTTGGTACTGCCACCCAATACTCCGTTCCTGCACGCC
AATCCCGGAATCAAACACATGGTCGTCAACGCCGTGGAGCGCACGATAACCGACTGGTTGCAGCCTATTG
TGGACCGAAGCATCCGCATTGCCTGTGCCACCACCGAGCAGATCATCCGCAAGGACTTCGCCCTGGATGC
TGACGAGAACCGAATGCGCACTGCCGCTCATCAGATGGTACGAAACCTTGCCGCCGAGATGGCCATGATT
ACCGGTAAGGATGAGATAGCGCGTGCTATTAGCCAGAATCTGCACAAGGCCTTGCTGTCGGGTCTAAATG
GGATGCCCAGCATGGCTGAGATCCAAGCTGCTGCTATGCAGTTAGCCAGCGAAAATGTTGAGCTAGTTTG
CGCTTTCATTCAGAAAACATCTGCTGAAAAGGCAGCCGCAGAGATCGATAGGCGTCTAAGCACCGATTTC
GAGACCAGAAAAATTGCTCGTGAAGAGGGCAACCGCTTTGTGGACGCCCAGATCCTCACCTATCAACAGG
AGCGTCTTCCAGAAGCAGTGCGCATCAAGGTGGGCGCGGCTCCAGCTACACTTTATGCTGTGTACTCGGA
GTTCGCTAGAAGCATACCTGGCTTCCAGCAGATGAGCGATCGCGATATTGCCCTGTTTGTGCCCAAGCCG
ACGGATTTGTCTCAGCCAAATGTGTTTGCTAATGATGATAGCATGGTATACGGGGAACTGGCTAGCAAAA
TGGAGGCCTTCATGAACACGGCAATCGGAGTGCCGACACTCCAGATCCAGGCTAGCAAGATGCACATGCT
ACTCAACGCCCTGATAGCGACGCGTCGACTGCGTGACCAAGAGTCTGCCTTTAATCTGCTGACCCGCGCG
GTCGAGGGTTTGACCGAAGGATTGGTCAATATGCATGAAAACATGGAGCAAATGAAGATGTACCAAAACA
TCCATCTCCGTATCCTTGGCTTGCTGAACAACAGTTTCGGTGCTCCAAACACAGAGCGAGCGGTAACAAA
GTGTTTCTTCGATATCCGAGAGGAGGTGCGATATAACGTGGAGGCAGCTCGCGCTTTGATTACGTCGCAC
TTTGTCAATCTGAATCAGTTTGACGGAATGCTACGCGACTGCATGGACAACGGAAACAATTATGTGGCTA
TATCGTTCGGTATCGCACTGCTGGAGCGCCTCATCATGGACGATCGAGTGATTAATATTGTTTCGGACAA
CGAATTCATGGCAACTGTTGAGCTGCTAGGTAGGCTGACCCAACACCGTCACCGCTACCCCGAGTGTATC
GTCAACGCCATCGACACCCTGTGGTCCGGCAATTTCAATAGCTCCTCCGATTATTCCCCCTTTAATGGAA
ACGACCGCTATCTGAGCGGCGCTAGCCACTATATTCATAGCGGAATGCACCATGTCCGCTCGTGTGACAC
CGACGACCCCCCCGGACTCCAGGAAAAAACCGAATTCTTGTTGAAAGACTGGGTGGCCTTGTATACCCAG
CAAAATCAACAATCGACCCGTGACGCCCGTAATTTTGGCGCCTTCGTGCAAAAAATGAATACCTACGGCA
TTTTGAAGACCGATGATCTGATTACGCGCTTCTTTCGTCAAGCTACCCATATCTGTACCGACGTCGTCTA
TCGTATGTTTGCTGAACCCAGCCTTCCCATTAATCAAGCTAAGAATAAAATTTTTCAATGGATTGACGCC
TTTGTGCACTTGATCGCCATGCTGGTCCGCCATTCGGGAGAGGCCGGCAACCCCACGACGAAAATTAATT
TGCTCAATAAAGTCTTGGGAATCGTCTTGGGCACCTTGATCAAAGATCACGAAATGCGCGGAGTGTCCTT
TCAACAAGTGGGATATCACCGTTTTTTTATGATGTTGTTTATGGAATTGTGTACCGCTGACGTCATCCTG
GAAAGCTTGATGCATAGCATCGTCAGCGCTTTTGCTTACACATATCACTTGTTGAATCCCAGCGTGGCTC
CGGGATTCTGCTTTGCTTGGTTGGAGCTCATTTCGCATCGCGTCTTCCTGGGCCGCATCCTGGTCCAAAT
TCCCGGGCAAAAGGGCTGGCCACTTTACGCTCAATTGCTGCAGGACCTTTTTAAATATCTTGCGCCCTTC
TTACGCAACACTGAGCTCGGCAAACCAGTCCAGCTTTTGTACAAGGGGACGCTACGTGTTCTGCTCGTTC
TGCTTCACGACTTCCCGGAGTTCTTGTGCGACTATCATTTTGGGTTCTGTGACACCATCCCGCCCAATTG
CGTCCAGATGCGTAACATCATCCTGTCGGCGTTTCCGCGCAACATGCGCTTGCCCGATCCCTTCACGCCC
AACCTAAAAGTGGACATGCTGTCGGACAGTAGTAATGCGCCTAAGGTGCTCAGTAGCTACATTATGAACA
TCCAGCCCGCGAACTTTAAGAAGGATTTGGACTCGTACCTCAAGGCCCGGGCGCCAGTTACTTTTCTATC
GGAATTACGTGGTCACTTGCAGGTGACAAGCGAGCCAGGAACTCGTTACAACATGGCGCTGATGAATGCT
CTGGTCATGTATGTGGGAACTCAGGCGATTGCTTTGATCAGAAACAAAAACTTTGTGCCCAACACCTCGA
ACATAGCACACAGCGCCCACATGGATATCTTCCAGAATCTTGCTGTTGACTTGGATACGGAGGGTCGCTA
TCTGTTCTTGAATGCGATTGCGAACCAGTTGCGCTATCCCAACAGCCACACGCACTACTTCAGCTGTGCG
GTGCTGCATCTGTTTGCCGAGGCCAACTCGGAGGCAATTCAGGAGCAGATCACTCGCGTACTTCTGGAAC
GATTGATCGTGAACCGCCCGCATCCTTGGGGACTGTTGATCACTTTTATTGAGCTGATCAAAAATCCCAT
CTACAAGTTCTGGGACCATGACTTTGTGCACTGTGCGCCAGAGATCACCAAGCTCTTTGAATCGGTGGCC
CGTTCCTGTCTGGCCAAGTCGAACGTCACCCAGCAGTTGAACATGCCCGTCGTCGATGGCGAGGGCCAGG
AGGTAGCCACCATCAACTGATCTAGAGGGCCCGCGGTTCGAAGGTAAGCCTATCCCTAACCCTCTCCTCG
GTCTCGATTCTACGCGTACCGGTCATCATCACCATCACCATTGAGTTTAAACCCGCTGATCAGCCTCGAC
TGTGCCTTCTAAGGCCTGAGCTCGCTGATCAGCCTCGATCGAGGATCCAGACATGATAAGATACATTGAT
GAGTTTGGACAAACCACAACTAGAATGCAGTGAAAAAAATGCTTTATTTGTGAAATTTGTGATGCTATTG
CTTTATTTGTAACCATTATAAGCTGCAATAAACAAGTTAACAACAACAATTGCATTCATTTTATGTTTCA
GGTTCAGGGGGAGGTGTGGGAGGTTTTTTAAAGCAAGTAAAACCTCTACAAATGTGGTATGGCTGATTAT
GATCAGTCGACCGATGCCCTTGAGAGCCTTCAACCCAGTCAGCTCCTTCCGGTGGGCGCGGGGCATGACT
ATCGTCGCCGCACTTATGACTGTCTTCTTTATCATGCAACTCGTAGGACAGGTGCCGGCAGCGCTCTGGG
TCATTTTCGGCGAGGACCGCTTTCGCTGGAGCGCGACGATGATCGGCCTGTCGCTTGCGGTATTCGGAAT
CTTGCACGCCCTCGCTCAAGCCTTCGTCACTGGTCCCGCCACCAAACGTTTCGGCGAGAAGCAGGCCATT
ATCGCCGGCATGGCGGCCGACGCGCTGGGCTACGTCTTGCTGGCGTTCGCGACGCGAGGCTGGATGGCCT
TCCCCATTATGATTCTTCTCGCTTCCGGCGGCATCGGGATGCCCGCGTTGCAGGCCATGCTGTCCAGGCA
GGTAGATGACGACCATCAGGGACAGCTTCAAGGATCGCTCGCGGCTCTTACCAGCCAGCAAAAGGCCAGG
AACCGTAAAAAGGCCGCGTTGCTGGCGTTTTTCCATAGGCTCCGCCCCCCTGACGAGCATCACAAAAATC
GACGCTCAAGTCAGAGGTGGCGAAACCCGACAGGACTATAAAGATACCAGGCGTTTCCCCCTGGAAGCTC
CCTCGTGCGCTCTCCTGTTCCGACCCTGCCGCTTACCGGATACCTGTCCGCCTTTCTCCCTTCGGGAAGC
GTGGCGCTTTCTCAATGCTCACGCTGTAGGTATCTCAGTTCGGTGTAGGTCGTTCGCTCCAAGCTGGGCT
GTGTGCACGAACCCCCCGTTCAGCCCGACCGCTGCGCCTTATCCGGTAACTATCGTCTTGAGTCCAACCC
GGTAAGACACGACTTATCGCCACTGGCAGCAGCCACTGGTAACAGGATTAGCAGAGCGAGGTATGTAGGC
GGTGCTACAGAGTTCTTGAAGTGGTGGCCTAACTACGGCTACACTAGAAGGACAGTATTTGGTATCTGCG
CTCTGCTGAAGCCAGTTACCTTCGGAAAAAGAGTTGGTAGCTCTTGATCCGGCAAACAAACCACCGCTGG
TAGCGGTGGTTTTTTTGTTTGCAAGCAGCAGATTACGCGCAGAAAAAAAGGATCTCAAGAAGATCCTTTG
ATCTTTTCTACGGGGTCTGACGCTCAGTGGAACGAAAACTCACGTTAAGGGATTTTGGTCATGAGATTAT
CAAAAAGGATCTTCACCTAGATCCTTTTAAATTAAAAATGAAGTTTTAAATCAATCTAAAGTATATATGA
GTAAACTTGGTCTGACAGTTACCAATGCTTAATCAGTGAGGCACCTATCTCAGCGATCTGTCTATTTCGT
TCATCCATAGTTGCCTGACTCCCCGTCGTGTAGATAACTACGATACGGGAGGGCTTACCATCTGGCCCCA
GTGCTGCAATGATACCGCGAGACCCACGCTCACCGGCTCCAGATTTATCAGCAATAAACCAGCCAGCCGG
AAGGGCCGAGCGCAGAAGTGGTCCTGCAACTTTATCCGCCTCCATCCAGTCTATTAATTGTTGCCGGGAA
GCTAGAGTAAGTAGTTCGCCAGTTAATAGTTTGCGCAACGTTGTTGCCATTGCTGCAGGCATCGTGGTGT
CACGCTCGTCGTTTGGTATGGCTTCATTCAGCTCCGGTTCCCAACGATCAAGGCGAGTTACATGATCCCC
CATGTTGTGCAAAAAAGCGGTTAGCTCCTTCGGTCCTCCGATCGTTGTCAGAAGTAAGTTGGCCGCAGTG
TTATCACTCATGGTTATGGCAGCACTGCATAATTCTCTTACTGTCATGCCATCCGTAAGATGCTTTTCTG
TGACTGGTGAGTACTCAACCAAGTCATTCTGAGAATAGTGTATGCGGCGACCGAGTTGCTCTTGCCCGGC
GTCAACACGGGATAATACCGCGCCACATAGCAGAACTTTAAAAGTGCTCATCATTGGAAAACGTTCTTCG
GGGCGAAAACTCTCAAGGATCTTACCGCTGTTGAGATCCAGTTCGATGTAACCCACTCGTGCACCCAACT
GATCTTCAGCATCTTTTACTTTCACCAGCGTTTCTGGGTGAGCAAAAACAGGAAGGCAAAATGCCGCAAA
AAAGGGAATAAGGGCGACACGGAAATGTTGAATACTCATACTCTTCCTTTTTCAATATTATTGAAGCATT
TATCAGGGTTATTGTCTCATGAGCGGATACATATTTGAATGTATTTAGAAAAATAAACAAATAGGGGTTC
CGCGCACATTTCCCCGAAAAGTGCCACCTGACGTCTAAGAAACCATTATTATCATGACATTAACCTATAA
AAATAGGCGTATCACGAGGCCCTTTCGT
